>Addgene plasmid #81873 | pDONR223_POU2F2_WT | addgene full sequence | sequence record 168911 | Addgene NGS Result
GGCAGTTCCCTACTCTCGCGTTAACGCTAGCATGGATGTTTTCCCAGTCACGACGTTGTAAAACGACGGC
CAGTCTTAAGCTCGGGCCCCAAATAATGATTTTATTTTGACTGATAGTGACCTGTTCGTTGCAACAAATT
GATGAGCAATGCTTTTTTATAATGCCAACTTTGTACAAAAAAGTTGGCACCATGGTTCACTCCAGCATGG
GGGCTCCAGAAATAAGAATGTCTAAGCCCCTGGAGGCCGAGAAGCAAGGTCTGGACTCCCCATCAGAGCA
CACAGACACCGAAAGAAATGGACCAGACACTAATCATCAGAACCCCCAAAATAAGACCTCCCCATTCTCC
GTGTCCCCAACTGGCCCCAGTACAAAGATCAAGGCTGAAGACCCCAGTGGCGATTCAGCCCCAGCAGCAC
CCCTGCCCCCTCAGCCGGCCCAGCCTCATCTGCCCCAGGCCCAACTCATGTTGACGGGCAGCCAGCTAGC
TGGGGACATACAGCAGCTCCTCCAGCTCCAGCAGCTGGTGCTTGTGCCAGGCCACCACCTCCAGCCACCT
GCTCAGTTCCTGCTACCGCAGGCCCAGCAGAGCCAGCCAGGCCTGCTACCGACACCAAATCTATTCCAGC
TACCTCAGCAAACCCAGGGAGCTCTTCTGACCTCCCAGCCCCGGGCCGGGCTTCCCACACAGCCCCCCAA
ATGCTTGGAGCCACCATCCCACCCCGAGGAGCCCAGTGATCTGGAGGAGCTGGAGCAATTCGCCCGCACC
TTCAAGCAACGCCGCATCAAGCTGGGCTTCACGCAGGGTGATGTGGGCCTGGCCATGGGCAAGCTCTACG
GCAACGACTTCAGCCAGACGACCATTTCCCGCTTCGAGGCCCTCAACCTGAGCTTCAAGAACATGTGCAA
ACTCAAGCCCCTCCTGGAGAAGTGGCTCAACGATGCAGAGACTATGTCTGTGGACTCAAGCCTGCCCAGC
CCCAACCAGCTGAGCAGCCCCAGCCTGGGTTTCGACGGCCTGCCCGGCCGGAGACGCAAGAAGAGGACCA
GCATCGAGACAAACGTCCGCTTCGCCTTAGAGAAGAGTTTTCTAGCGAACCAGAAGCCTACCTCAGAGGA
GATCCTGCTGATCGCCGAGCAGCTGCACATGGAGAAGGAAGTGATCCGCGTCTGGTTCTGCAACCGGCGC
CAGAAGGAGAAACGCATCAACCCCTGCAGTGCGGCCCCCATGCTGCCCAGCCCAGGGAAGCCGGCCAGCT
ACAGCCCCCATATGGTCACACCCCAAGGGGGCGCGGGGACCTTACCGTTGTCCCAAGCTTCCAGCAGTCT
GAGCACAACAGCACAAACCCCAGCCCTCAAGGCAGCCACTCGGCTATCGGCTTGTCAGGCCTGATTGCCA
ACTTTCTTGTACAAAGTTGTCATTATAAGAAAGCATTGCTTATCAATTTGTTGCAACGAACAGGTCACTA
TCAGTCAAAATAAAATCATTATTTGCCATCCAGCTGATATCCCCTATAGTGAGTCGTATTACATGGTCAT
AGCTGTTTCCTGGCAGCTCTGGCCCGTGTCTCAAAATCTCTGATGTTACATTGCACAAGATAAAAATATA
TCATCATGCCTCCTCTAGACCAGCCAGGACAGAAATGCCTCGACTTCGCTGCTACCCAAGGTTGCCGGGT
GACGCACACCGTGGAAACGGATGAAGGCACGAACCCAGTGGACATAAGCCTGTTCGGTTCGTAAGCTGTA
ATGCAAGTAGCGTATGCGCTCACGCAACTGGTCCAGAACCTTGACCGAACGCAGCGGTGGTAACGGCGCA
GTGGCGGTTTTCATGGCTTGTTATGACTGTTTTTTTGGGGTACAGTCTATGCCTCGGGCATCCAAGCAGC
AAGCGCGTTACGCCGTGGGTCGATGTTTGATGTTATGGAGCAGCAACGATGTTACGCAGCAGGGCAGTCG
CCCTAAAACAAAGTTAAACATTATGAGGGAAGCGGTGATCGCCGAAGTATCGACTCAACTATCAGAGGTA
GTTGGCGTCATCGAGCGCCATCTCGAACCGACGTTGCTGGCCGTACATTTGTACGGCTCCGCAGTGGATG
GCGGCCTGAAGCCACACAGTGATATTGATTTGCTGGTTACGGTGACCGTAAGGCTTGATGAAACAACGCG
GCGAGCTTTGATCAACGACCTTTTGGAAACTTCGGCTTCCCCTGGAGAGAGCGAGATTCTCCGCGCTGTA
GAAGTCACCATTGTTGTGCACGACGACATCATTCCGTGGCGTTATCCAGCTAAGCGCGAACTGCAATTTG
GAGAATGGCAGCGCAATGACATTCTTGCAGGTATCTTCGAGCCAGCCACGATCGACATTGATCTGGCTAT
CTTGCTGACAAAAGCAAGAGAACATAGCGTTGCCTTGGTAGGTCCAGCGGCGGAGGAACTCTTTGATCCG
GTTCCTGAACAGGATCTATTTGAGGCGCTAAATGAAACCTTAACGCTATGGAACTCGCCGCCCGACTGGG
CTGGCGATGAGCGAAATGTAGTGCTTACGTTGTCCCGCATTTGGTACAGCGCAGTAACCGGCAAAATCGC
GCCGAAGGATGTCGCTGCCGACTGGGCAATGGAGCGCCTGCCGGCCCAGTATCAGCCCGTCATACTTGAA
GCTAGACAGGCTTATCTTGGACAAGAAGAAGATCGCTTGGCCTCGCGCGCAGATCAGTTGGAAGAATTTG
TCCACTACGTGAAAGGCGAGATCACCAAGGTAGTCGGCAAATAACCCTCGAGCCACCCATGACCAAAATC
CCTTAACGTGAGTTACGCGTCGTTCCACTGAGCGTCAGACCCCGTAGAAAAGATCAAAGGATCTTCTTGA
GATCCTTTTTTTCTGCGCGTAATCTGCTGCTTGCAAACAAAAAAACCACCGCTACCAGCGGTGGTTTGTT
TGCCGGATCAAGAGCTACCAACTCTTTTTCCGAAGGTAACTGGCTTCAGCAGAGCGCAGATACCAAATAC
TGTTCTTCTAGTGTAGCCGTAGTTAGGCCACCACTTCAAGAACTCTGTAGCACCGCCTACATACCTCGCT
CTGCTAATCCTGTTACCAGTGGCTGCTGCCAGTGGCGATAAGTCGTGTCTTACCGGGTTGGACTCAAGAC
GATAGTTACCGGATAAGGCGCAGCGGTCGGGCTGAACGGGGGGTTCGTGCACACAGCCCAGCTTGGAGCG
AACGACCTACACCGAACTGAGATACCTACAGCGTGAGCTATGAGAAAGCGCCACGCTTCCCGAAGGGAGA
AAGGCGGACAGGTATCCGGTAAGCGGCAGGGTCGGAACAGGAGAGCGCACGAGGGAGCTTCCAGGGGGAA
ACGCCTGGTATCTTTATAGTCCTGTCGGGTTTCGCCACCTCTGACTTGAGCGTCGATTTTTGTGATGCTC
GTCAGGGGGGCGGAGCCTATGGAAAAACGCCAGCAACGCGGCCTTTTTACGGTTCCTGGCCTTTTGCTGG
CCTTTTGCTCACATGTTCTTTCCTGCGTTATCCCCTGATTCTGTGGATAACCGTATTACCGCCTTTGAGT
GAGCTGATACCGCTCGCCGCAGCCGAACGACCGAGCGCAGCGAGTCAGTGAGCGAGGAAGCGGAAGAGCG
CCCAATACGCAAACCGCCTCTCCCCGCGCGTTGGCCGATTCATTAATGCAGCTGGCACGACAGGTTTCCC
GACTGGAAAGCGGGCAGTGAGCGCAACGCAATTAATACGCGTACCGCTAGCCAGGAAGAGTTTGTAGAAA
CGCAAAAAGGCCATCCGTCAGGATGGCCTTCTGCTTAGTTTGATGCCTGGCAGTTTATGGCGGGCGTCCT
GCCCGCCACCCTCCGGGCCGTTGCTTCACAACGTTCAAATCCGCTCCCGGCGGATTTGTCCTACTCAGGA
GAGCGTTCACCGACAAACAACAGATAAAACGAAAGGCCCAGTCTTCCGACTGAGCCTTTCGTTTTATTTG
ATGCCT
Features (pLannotate 1.2.2; 12 found; start..end, strand, type, name):
     38..74      -  CDS            lacZα (fragment): LacZα fragment of β-galactosidase; lacZ fragment
     91..186     +  protein_bind   attL3: mutant version of attL; recombination site for the Gateway® LR reaction LR Clonase™
    192..1349    +  CDS            POU2F2 (fragment): PO2F2_HUMAN - Also known as OCT2, OTF2. Experimental evidence at protein level: Swiss-Prot protein existence level 1. [Isoform 5]: Activates the U2 small nuclear RNA (snRNA) promoter. From Homo sapiens (Human).
   1402..1495    -  protein_bind   attL2 (fragment): mutant version of attL; recombination site for the Gateway® LR reaction LR Clonase™
   1513..1531    -  promoter       T7 promoter: promoter for bacteriophage T7 RNA polymerase
   1721..1744    +  promoter       Pc promoter (fragment): intI1 (promoter lies within the coding sequence); class 1 integron promoter
   1920..1976    +  CDS            GmR (fragment): gentamycin acetyltransferase; aacC1; confers resistance to gentamycin
   1983..2774    +  CDS            SmR: aminoglycoside adenylyltransferase (Murphy, 1985); aadA; confers resistance to spectinomycin and streptomycin
   2867..3455    +  rep_origin     ori: high-copy-number ColE1/pMB1/pBR322/pUC origin of replication
   3638..3730    +  CDS            lacI (fragment): lac repressor; lacI; The lac repressor binds to the lac operator to inhibit transcription in E. coli. This inhibition can be relieved by adding lactose or isopropyl-β-D-thiogalactopyranoside (IPTG).
   3785..3812    -  terminator     rrnB T2 terminator: transcription terminator T2 from the E. coli rrnB gene
   3944..3987    +  terminator     rrnB T1 terminator: Escherichia coli rrnB; transcription terminator T1 from the E. coli rrnB gene
