[The description below was written by a language model from this plasmid's Addgene catalogue record and pLannotate feature annotations shown in this document.]
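Description:
pDONR223_POU2F2_WT is a Gateway entry clone built on the Invitrogen pDONR223 backbone and carries the wild-type human POU2F2 open reading frame (also known as OCT2 or OTF2), which encodes a POU-domain transcription factor. It belongs to the Target Accelerator Plasmid Collection, a set of reference and variant ORF clones assembled for systematic functional testing of cancer-associated alleles. This clone serves as the wild-type counterpart. The plasmid is propagated in E. coli from a high-copy ColE1/pUC-type origin and is selected with spectinomycin through the aadA (SmR) aminoglycoside adenylyltransferase gene. That gene appears to be driven by an integron-derived Pc promoter fragment annotated upstream of it. The short GmR, lacI and lacZα fragments in the annotation are backbone remnants rather than functional genes.

The sequenced record is about 4.0 kb. In it the POU2F2 coding region sits between two attL-type recombination sites, which the automated annotation labels attL3 and attL2. These sites allow the ORF to be moved by an LR Clonase reaction into any compatible Gateway destination vector. The record lists no promoter for the insert, so the plasmid is a shuttle and archival clone and is not intended for expression. A T7 promoter lies just outside one att site and points back towards the insert on the opposite strand. The rrnB T1 and T2 terminators upstream of the cassette insulate it from read-through transcription. The clone is in the "closed" configuration, meaning a stop codon immediately follows the ORF. Destination vectors will therefore yield native C-termini, and C-terminal fusion tags will not be translated. M13 forward and reverse primer sites flank the cassette for sequence verification.
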