Addgene plasmid #81873: pDONR223_POU2F2_WT
Purpose: Gateway Donor vector containing POU2F2 , part of the Target Accelerator Plasmid Collection.
Depositing lab: Jesse Boehm & William Hahn & David Root. Depositing organization: Broad Institute. Publication: Systematic Functional Interrogation of Rare Cancer Variants Identifies Oncogenic Alleles. Kim E, Ilic N, Shrestha Y, Zou L, Kamburov A, Zhu C, Yang X, Lubonja R, Tran N, Nguyen C, Lawrence MS, Piccioni F, Bagul M, Doench JG, Chouinard CR, Wu X, Hogstrom L, Natoli T, Tamayo P, Horn H, Corsello SM, Lage K, Root DE, Subramanian A, Golub TR, Getz G, Boehm JS, Hahn WC. Cancer Discov. 2016 Jul;6(7):714-26. doi: 10.1158/2159-8290.CD-16-0160. Epub 2016 May 4. PubMed 27147599.
Backbone
  Vector backbone: pDONR223
  Backbone manufacturer: Invitrogen
  Backbone size w/o insert (bp): 2790
  Vector type: Gateway Entry vector
Growth in bacteria
  Bacterial resistance: Spectinomycin, 50 μg/mL
  Growth temperature: 37°C
  Growth strain: DH5alpha
  Copy number: High Copy
Gene/Insert
  Gene/Insert name: POU2F2
  Species: H. sapiens (human)
  Mutation: WT
  GenBank ID: NM_001247994.1
  Entrez Gene: POU2F2 (a.k.a. OCT2, OTF2, Oct-2)
  Promoter: None
  Cloning method: Gateway Cloning
  Sequencing primers: 5′ M13pUC-fwd; 3′ M13-Rev
Terms and licenses: Academic/Nonprofit Terms; Industry Terms: Not Available to Industry
Depositor comments: Closed state: stop codon immediately follows insert
How to cite: pDONR223_POU2F2_WT was a gift from Jesse Boehm & William Hahn & David Root (Addgene plasmid # 81873 ; http://n2t.net/addgene:81873 ; RRID:Addgene_81873)
