>Addgene plasmid #81873 | pDONR223_POU2F2_WT | depositor partial sequence | sequence record 155192 | Insert sequence
ATGGTTCACTCCAGCATGGGGGCTCCAGAAATAAGAATGTCTAAGCCCCTGGAGGCCGAGAAGCAAGGTC
TGGACTCCCCATCAGAGCACACAGACACCGAAAGAAATGGACCAGACACTAATCATCAGAACCCCCAAAA
TAAGACCTCCCCATTCTCCGTGTCCCCAACTGGCCCCAGTACAAAGATCAAGGCTGAAGACCCCAGTGGC
GATTCAGCCCCAGCAGCACCCCTGCCCCCTCAGCCGGCCCAGCCTCATCTGCCCCAGGCCCAACTCATGT
TGACGGGCAGCCAGCTAGCTGGGGACATACAGCAGCTCCTCCAGCTCCAGCAGCTGGTGCTTGTGCCAGG
CCACCACCTCCAGCCACCTGCTCAGTTCCTGCTACCGCAGGCCCAGCAGAGCCAGCCAGGCCTGCTACCG
ACACCAAATCTATTCCAGCTACCTCAGCAAACCCAGGGAGCTCTTCTGACCTCCCAGCCCCGGGCCGGGC
TTCCCACACAGCCCCCCAAATGCTTGGAGCCACCATCCCACCCCGAGGAGCCCAGTGATCTGGAGGAGCT
GGAGCAATTCGCCCGCACCTTCAAGCAACGCCGCATCAAGCTGGGCTTCACGCAGGGTGATGTGGGCCTG
GCCATGGGCAAGCTCTACGGCAACGACTTCAGCCAGACGACCATTTCCCGCTTCGAGGCCCTCAACCTGA
GCTTCAAGAACATGTGCAAACTCAAGCCCCTCCTGGAGAAGTGGCTCAACGATGCAGAGACTATGTCTGT
GGACTCAAGCCTGCCCAGCCCCAACCAGCTGAGCAGCCCCAGCCTGGGTTTCGACGGCCTGCCCGGCCGG
AGACGCAAGAAGAGGACCAGCATCGAGACAAACGTCCGCTTCGCCTTAGAGAAGAGTTTTCTAGCGAACC
AGAAGCCTACCTCAGAGGAGATCCTGCTGATCGCCGAGCAGCTGCACATGGAGAAGGAAGTGATCCGCGT
CTGGTTCTGCAACCGGCGCCAGAAGGAGAAACGCATCAACCCCTGCAGTGCGGCCCCCATGCTGCCCAGC
CCAGGGAAGCCGGCCAGCTACAGCCCCCATATGGTCACACCCCAAGGGGGCGCGGGGACCTTACCGTTGT
CCCAAGCTTCCAGCAGTCTGAGCACAACAGCACAAACCCCAGCCCTCAAGGCAGCCACTCGGCTATCGGC
TTGTCAGGCC
